Addgene plasmid #234193: pAIP4_5M2Y
Purpose: Heterologous protein expression of B7LG64_ECO55 in Escherichia coli
Depositing lab: Christopher Bahl. Depositing organization: AI Proteins. Publication: Facile, high-throughput protein purification enabled by high-efficiency protease elution. Cárcamo Noriega EN, Truebridge IS, Teets FD 3rd, Bowman JW 3rd, Rodriguez N, Howard TA, Bahl CD. Protein Sci. 2026 Sep;35(9):e70746. doi: 10.1002/pro.70746. PubMed 42555168.
Backbone
  Vector backbone: pET29b
  Backbone size w/o insert (bp): 5679
  Vector type: Bacterial Expression
Growth in bacteria
  Bacterial resistance: Kanamycin, 50 μg/mL
  Growth temperature: 37°C
  Growth strain: DH10B
  Copy number: High Copy
Gene/Insert
  Gene/Insert name: 5M2Y (alt names: B7LG64_ECO55; Uncharacterized protein)
  Species: Escherichia coli 55989
  Insert size (bp): 390
  Promoter: T7
  Tag / fusion protein: 10x HisTag-Smt3 (N terminal on backbone)
  Cloning method: Golden Gate
  Sequencing primers: 5′ T7-promoter; 3′ T7-Term
Resource information
  A portion of this plasmid was derived from a plasmid made by: Synthetic DNA
Terms and licenses: Academic/Nonprofit Terms; Industry Terms
Depositor comments: 5' cloning site: BsaI (destroyed), 3' cloning site: BsaI (destroyed)
How to cite: pAIP4_5M2Y was a gift from Christopher Bahl (Addgene plasmid # 234193 ; http://n2t.net/addgene:234193 ; RRID:Addgene_234193)
