[The description below was written by a language model from this plasmid's Addgene catalogue record and pLannotate feature annotations shown in this document.]
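Description:
pAIP4_5M2Y is a bacterial expression plasmid built on a pET29b backbone for heterologous production in Escherichia coli of B7LG64_ECO55, an uncharacterized protein from E. coli strain 55989 (referred to in the record as 5M2Y). It replicates from a ColE1/pBR322-type origin, with the rop gene and bom region retained, and also carries an f1 phage origin. The catalogue lists it as high copy, although rop normally moderates copy number. Selection is by kanamycin through the aph(3')-Ia gene. Short tetracycline-resistance fragments in the annotation are backbone remnants rather than functional markers.

The roughly 390 bp synthetic insert was introduced by Golden Gate assembly through BsaI sites that were destroyed in the process. It lies in the unannotated gap of the feature table between the Smt3 coding sequence and the downstream tag fragments. Expression is driven by a T7 promoter with an adjacent lac operator and the T7 gene 10 ribosome binding site, and is terminated by the T7 terminator. The plasmid-borne lacI gene provides repressor, so transcription requires a host supplying T7 RNA polymerase and is inducible with IPTG. The protein is made as an N-terminal fusion to a 10x His tag followed by yeast Smt3 (SUMO), which allows metal-affinity capture. A SUMO-specific protease can then cleave after Smt3 to release the target, in line with the associated work on protease elution for high-throughput purification. The annotation also detects a His-tag fragment and a SET1 solubility-tag fragment between the insert and the terminator. The record does not say whether these are translated as part of the product.
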