Features (pLannotate 1.2.2; 20 found; start..end, strand, type, name):
    147..194     -  terminator     T7 terminator: transcription terminator for bacteriophage T7 RNA polymerase
    202..251     -  CDS            SET1 (fragment): solubility-enhancement tag derived from T7 phage gene 10B
    261..278     -  CDS            9xHis (fragment): 9xHis affinity tag
    690..986     -  CDS            SMT3: SMT3_YEAST - Experimental evidence at protein level: Swiss-Prot protein existence level 1. Not known; suppressor of MIF2 mutations. From Saccharomyces cerevisiae (strain ATCC 204508 / S288c) (Baker's yeast).
    994..1013    -  CDS            7xHis (fragment): 6xHis affinity tag
   1045..1067    -  RBS            RBS: efficient ribosome binding site from bacteriophage T7 gene 10 (Olins and Rangwala, 1989)
   1082..1106    -  protein_bind   lac operator: The lac repressor binds to the lac operator to inhibit transcription in E. coli. This inhibition can be relieved by adding lactose or isopropyl-β-D-thiogalactopyranoside (IPTG). lac repressor encoded by lacI
   1107..1125    -  promoter       T7 promoter: promoter for bacteriophage T7 RNA polymerase
   1151..1430    +  CDS            TcR (fragment): tetracycline efflux protein; tet; confers resistance to tetracycline
   1438..1515    +  promoter       lacI promoter: lacI
   1516..2598    +  CDS            lacI: lac repressor; lacI; The lac repressor binds to the lac operator to inhibit transcription in E. coli. This inhibition can be relieved by adding lactose or isopropyl-β-D-thiogalactopyranoside (IPTG).
   2611..2632    +  protein_bind   CAP binding site: CAP binding activates transcription in the presence of cAMP. E. coli catabolite activator protein
   2647..2938    +  CDS            TcR (fragment): tetracycline efflux protein; tet; confers resistance to tetracycline
   3010..3390    -  CDS            YPB1_ECOLX: Protein predicted: Swiss-Prot protein existence level 4. From Escherichia coli.
   3407..3598    +  CDS            rop: Rop protein, which maintains plasmids at low copy number; rop
   3700..3839    +  misc_feature   bom: basis of mobility region from pBR322
   4025..4613    -  rep_origin     ori: high-copy-number ColE1/pMB1/pBR322/pUC origin of replication
   4735..5550    +  CDS            KanR: aminoglycoside phosphotransferase; aph(3')-Ia; confers resistance to kanamycin in bacteria or G418 (Geneticin®) in eukaryotes
   5559..5616    -  promoter       AmpR promoter (fragment): bla
   5669..110     -  rep_origin     f1 ori (across the origin) (sequence partly withheld): f1 bacteriophage origin of replication; arrow indicates direction of (+) strand synthesis
>Addgene plasmid #234193 | pAIP4_5M2Y | addgene full sequence | sequence record 464158 | Addgene NGS Result
[110 nt withheld, positions 1-110]
CCCATTCGCCAATCCGGATATAGTTCCTCCTTTCAGCAAAAAACCCCTCAAGACCCGTTTAGAGGCCCCA
AGGGGTTATGCTAGTTATTGCTCAGCGGTGGCAGCAGCCAACTCAGCTTCCTTTCGGGCTTTGTTAGCAG
CCGGATCTCAGTGGTGGTGGTGGTGGTGCTCGAGTCATTACGAACCAGTGCGCAGCACAGCAAACAACTC
AAGTTTCACGTCACCCAGGCTCGCTGGGGTATAGAAGGTACAACGACCCGCGTCCAGCATTGCGCGAGCC
GCATCCGTCGACAGGTCGAGGGCGAAGTACTGGTTCTCCAAGCGCAGCGGGATCGCAGCCGGCACGTGGG
TAACCGGACGGATAATAACACCGGACAACGCAACATTTACGACTTCGCTCACGTCGTCCGGGGAGCCTGC
TTTGCACAGTTGCGGGAACTTGGTCTGTAATTCATGACCCGGCATGCTGCTACGAACAGACAGCCAAAAA
TCCGCGCCTTCACGCAGACGGGCATCGTGCAGCGCGCCCTCCCACATCACACCCTTTTGTTTTAGTTCTA
TAAAAACTACCCTTGATCCAGAGCCGCCAATCTGTTCACGGTGGGCTTCAATGATGTCGTTGTCTTCCAT
GTCCAGGTCTTCCGGCGCTTGATCTGCCTGGATGCGAATACCGTCATACAGGAAACGCAGGCTATCCATT
TCCTTGCCCTGACGTTTGGCAAACGCTTCCATCAGGCGACGCAGCGGCGTGGTCTTTTTGATCTTAAAGA
AAATTTCAGAGCTGCCGTCACTAACTTTCAGGTTAATATGGGTTTCCGGTTTCACTTCCGGCTTGACTTC
CGGCTTTGCTTCTTGGTTGACTTCCGAATCTTGCAGGCTACCGTGGTGATGGTGATGGTGATGATGGTGA
TGAATCTTCGCCATCATATGTATATCTCCTTCTTAAAGTTAAACAAAATTATTTCTAGAGGGGAATTGTT
ATCCGCTCACAATTCCCCTATAGTGAGTCGTATTAATTTCGCGGGATCGAGATCGATCTCGATCCTCTAC
GCCGGACGCATCGTGGCCGGCATCACCGGCGCCACAGGTGCGGTTGCTGGCGCCTATATCGCCGACATCA
CCGATGGGGAAGATCGGGCTCGCCACTTCGGGCTCATGAGCGCTTGTTTCGGCGTGGGTATGGTGGCAGG
CCCCGTGGCCGGGGGACTGTTGGGCGCCATCTCCTTGCATGCACCATTCCTTGCGGCGGCGGTGCTCAAC
GGCCTCAACCTACTACTGGGCTGCTTCCTAATGCAGGAGTCGCATAAGGGAGAGCGTCGAGATCCCGGAC
ACCATCGAATGGCGCAAAACCTTTCGCGGTATGGCATGATAGCGCCCGGAAGAGAGTCAATTCAGGGTGG
TGAATGTGAAACCAGTAACGTTATACGATGTCGCAGAGTATGCCGGTGTCTCTTATCAGACCGTTTCCCG
CGTGGTGAACCAGGCCAGCCACGTTTCTGCGAAAACGCGGGAAAAAGTGGAAGCGGCGATGGCGGAGCTG
AATTACATTCCCAACCGCGTGGCACAACAACTGGCGGGCAAACAGTCGTTGCTGATTGGCGTTGCCACCT
CCAGTCTGGCCCTGCACGCGCCGTCGCAAATTGTCGCGGCGATTAAATCTCGCGCCGATCAACTGGGTGC
CAGCGTGGTGGTGTCGATGGTAGAACGAAGCGGCGTCGAAGCCTGTAAAGCGGCGGTGCACAATCTTCTC
GCGCAACGCGTCAGTGGGCTGATCATTAACTATCCGCTGGATGACCAGGATGCCATTGCTGTGGAAGCTG
CCTGCACTAATGTTCCGGCGTTATTTCTTGATGTCTCTGACCAGACACCCATCAACAGTATTATTTTCTC
CCATGAAGACGGTACGCGACTGGGCGTGGAGCATCTGGTCGCATTGGGTCACCAGCAAATCGCGCTGTTA
GCGGGCCCATTAAGTTCTGTCTCGGCGCGTCTGCGTCTGGCTGGCTGGCATAAATATCTCACTCGCAATC
AAATTCAGCCGATAGCGGAACGGGAAGGCGACTGGAGTGCCATGTCCGGTTTTCAACAAACCATGCAAAT
GCTGAATGAGGGCATCGTTCCCACTGCGATGCTGGTTGCCAACGATCAGATGGCGCTGGGCGCAATGCGC
GCCATTACCGAGTCCGGGCTGCGCGTTGGTGCGGACATCTCGGTAGTGGGATACGACGATACCGAAGACA
GCTCATGTTATATCCCGCCGTTAACCACCATCAAACAGGATTTTCGCCTGCTGGGGCAAACCAGCGTGGA
CCGCTTGCTGCAACTCTCTCAGGGCCAGGCGGTGAAGGGCAATCAGCTGTTGCCCGTCTCACTGGTGAAA
AGAAAAACCACCCTGGCGCCCAATACGCAAACCGCCTCTCCCCGCGCGTTGGCCGATTCATTAATGCAGC
TGGCACGACAGGTTTCCCGACTGGAAAGCGGGCAGTGAGCGCAACGCAATTAATGTAAGTTAGCTCACTC
ATTAGGCACCGGGATCTCGACCGATGCCCTTGAGAGCCTTCAACCCAGTCAGCTCCTTCCGGTGGGCGCG
GGGCATGACTATCGTCGCCGCACTTATGACTGTCTTCTTTATCATGCAACTCGTAGGACAGGTGCCGGCA
GCGCTCTGGGTCATTTTCGGCGAGGACCGCTTTCGCTGGAGCGCGACGATGATCGGCCTGTCGCTTGCGG
TATTCGGAATCTTGCACGCCCTCGCTCAAGCCTTCGTCACTGGTCCCGCCACCAAACGTTTCGGCGAGAA
GCAGGCCATTATCGCCGGCATGGCGGCCCCACGGGTGCGCATGATCGTGCTCCTGTCGTTGAGGACCCGG
CTAGGCTGGCGGGGTTGCCTTACTGGTTAGCAGAATGAATCACCGATACGCGAGCGAACGTGAAGCGACT
GCTGCTGCAAAACGTCTGCGACCTGAGCAACAACATGAATGGTCTTCGGTTTCCGTGTTTCGTAAAGTCT
GGAAACGCGGAAGTCAGCGCCCTGCACCATTATGTTCCGGATCTGCATCGCAGGATGCTGCTGGCTACCC
TGTGGAACACCTACATCTGTATTAACGAAGCGCTGGCATTGACCCTGAGTGATTTTTCTCTGGTCCCGCC
GCATCCATACCGCCAGTTGTTTACCCTCACAACGTTCCAGTAACCGGGCATGTTCATCATCAGTAACCCG
TATCGTGAGCATCCTCTCTCGTTTCATCGGTATCATTACCCCCATGAACAGAAATCCCCCTTACACGGAG
GCATCAGTGACCAAACAGGAAAAAACCGCCCTTAACATGGCCCGCTTTATCAGAAGCCAGACATTAACGC
TTCTGGAGAAACTCAACGAGCTGGACGCGGATGAACAGGCAGACATCTGTGAATCGCTTCACGACCACGC
TGATGAGCTTTACCGCAGCTGCCTCGCGCGTTTCGGTGATGACGGTGAAAACCTCTGACACATGCAGCTC
CCGGAGACGGTCACAGCTTGTCTGTAAGCGGATGCCGGGAGCAGACAAGCCCGTCAGGGCGCGTCAGCGG
GTGTTGGCGGGTGTCGGGGCGCAGCCATGACCCAGTCACGTAGCGATAGCGGAGTGTATACTGGCTTAAC
TATGCGGCATCAGAGCAGATTGTACTGAGAGTGCACCATTGCGGTGTGAAATACCGCACAGATGCGTAAG
GAGAAAATACCGCATCAGGCGCTCTTCCGCTTCCTCGCTCACTGACTCGCTGCGCTCGGTCGTTCGGCTG
CGGCGAGCGGTATCAGCTCACTCAAAGGCGGTAATACGGTTATCCACAGAATCAGGGGATAACGCAGGAA
AGAACATGTGAGCAAAAGGCCAGCAAAAGGCCAGGAACCGTAAAAAGGCCGCGTTGCTGGCGTTTTTCCA
TAGGCTCCGCCCCCCTGACGAGCATCACAAAAATCGACGCTCAAGTCAGAGGTGGCGAAACCCGACAGGA
CTATAAAGATACCAGGCGTTTCCCCCTGGAAGCTCCCTCGTGCGCTCTCCTGTTCCGACCCTGCCGCTTA
CCGGATACCTGTCCGCCTTTCTCCCTTCGGGAAGCGTGGCGCTTTCTCATAGCTCACGCTGTAGGTATCT
CAGTTCGGTGTAGGTCGTTCGCTCCAAGCTGGGCTGTGTGCACGAACCCCCCGTTCAGCCCGACCGCTGC
GCCTTATCCGGTAACTATCGTCTTGAGTCCAACCCGGTAAGACACGACTTATCGCCACTGGCAGCAGCCA
CTGGTAACAGGATTAGCAGAGCGAGGTATGTAGGCGGTGCTACAGAGTTCTTGAAGTGGTGGCCTAACTA
CGGCTACACTAGAAGGACAGTATTTGGTATCTGCGCTCTGCTGAAGCCAGTTACCTTCGGAAAAAGAGTT
GGTAGCTCTTGATCCGGCAAACAAACCACCGCTGGTAGCGGTGGTTTTTTTGTTTGCAAGCAGCAGATTA
CGCGCAGAAAAAAAGGATCTCAAGAAGATCCTTTGATCTTTTCTACGGGGTCTGACGCTCAGTGGAACGA
AAACTCACGTTAAGGGATTTTGGTCATGAACAATAAAACTGTCTGCTTACATAAACAGTAATACAAGGGG
TGTTATGAGCCATATTCAACGGGAAACGTCTTGCTCTAGGCCGCGATTAAATTCCAACATGGATGCTGAT
TTATATGGGTATAAATGGGCTCGCGATAATGTCGGGCAATCAGGTGCGACAATCTATCGATTGTATGGGA
AGCCCGATGCGCCAGAGTTGTTTCTGAAACATGGCAAAGGTAGCGTTGCCAATGATGTTACAGATGAGAT
GGTCAGACTAAACTGGCTGACGGAATTTATGCCTCTTCCGACCATCAAGCATTTTATCCGTACTCCTGAT
GATGCATGGTTACTCACCACTGCGATCCCCGGGAAAACAGCATTCCAGGTATTAGAAGAATATCCTGATT
CAGGTGAAAATATTGTTGATGCGCTGGCAGTGTTCCTGCGCCGGTTGCATTCGATTCCTGTTTGTAATTG
TCCTTTTAACAGCGATCGCGTATTTCGTCTCGCTCAGGCGCAATCACGAATGAATAACGGTTTGGTTGAT
GCGAGTGATTTTGATGACGAGCGTAATGGCTGGCCTGTTGAACAAGTCTGGAAAGAAATGCATAAACTTT
TGCCATTCTCACCGGATTCAGTCGTCACTCATGGTGATTTCTCACTTGATAACCTTATTTTTGACGAGGG
GAAATTAATAGGTTGTATTGATGTTGGACGAGTCGGAATCGCAGACCGATACCAGGATCTTGCCATCCTA
TGGAACTGCCTCGGTGAGTTTTCTCCTTCATTACAGAAACGGCTTTTTCAAAAATATGGTATTGATAATC
CTGATATGAATAAATTGCAGTTTCATTTGATGCTCGATGAGTTTTTCTAAGAATTAATTCATGAGCGGAT
ACATATTTGAATGTATTTAGAAAAATAAACAAATAGGGGTTCCGCGCACATTTCCCCGAAAAGTGCCACC
TAAATTGTAAGCGTTAATATTTTGTTAAAATTCGCGTTAAATTTTTGTTAAATCAGCTCATTTTTTAACC
AATAGGCCGAAATCGGCAAAATCCCTTATAAATCAAAAGAATAGACCGAGATAGGGT
[37 nt withheld, positions 5768-5804]
AAAGAACGTGGACTCCAACGTCAAAGG
[49 nt withheld, positions 5832-5880]
T
[91 nt withheld, positions 5882-5972]
GAACGTGGCGAGAAA
